>Addgene plasmid #131720 | p3xFLAG CMV14 / BRAF-V600K | addgene full sequence | sequence record 257754 | Addgene NGS Result
GACATTGATTATTGACTAGTTATTAATAGTAATCAATTACGGGGTCATTAGTTCATAGCCCATATATGGA
GTTCCGCGTTACATAACTTACGGTAAATGGCCCGCCTGGCTGACCGCCCAACGACCCCCGCCCATTGACG
TCAATAATGACGTATGTTCCCATAGTAACGCCAATAGGGACTTTCCATTGACGTCAATGGGTGGAGTATT
TACGGTAAACTGCCCACTTGGCAGTACATCAAGTGTATCATATGCCAAGTCCGCCCCCTATTGACGTCAA
TGACGGTAAATGGCCCGCCTGGCATTATGCCCAGTACATGACCTTACGGGACTTTCCTACTTGGCAGTAC
ATCTACGTATTAGTCATCGCTATTACCATGGTGATGCGGTTTTGGCAGTACACCAATGGGCGTGGATAGC
GGTTTGACTCACGGGGATTTCCAAGTCTCCACCCCATTGACGTCAATGGGAGTTTGTTTTGGCACCAAAA
TCAACGGGACTTTCCAAAATGTCGTAATAACCCCGCCCCGTTGACGCAAATGGGCGGTAGGCGTGTACGG
TGGGAGGTCTATATAAGCAGAGCTCGTTTAGTGAACCGTCAGAATTAAGCTTGCGGCCGCATGGCGGCGC
TGAGCGGTGGCGGTGGTGGCGGCGCGGAGCCGGGCCAGGCTCTGTTCAACGGGGACATGGAGCCCGAGGC
CGGCGCCGGCGCCGGCGCCGCGGCCTCTTCGGCTGCGGACCCTGCCATTCCGGAGGAGGTGTGGAATATC
AAACAAATGATTAAGTTGACACAGGAACATATAGAGGCCCTATTGGACAAATTTGGTGGGGAGCATAATC
CACCATCAATATATCTGGAGGCCTATGAAGAATACACCAGCAAGCTAGATGCACTCCAACAAAGAGAACA
ACAGTTATTGGAATCTCTGGGGAACGGAACTGATTTTTCTGTTTCTAGCTCTGCATCAATGGATACCGTT
ACATCTTCTTCCTCTTCTAGCCTTTCAGTGCTACCTTCATCTCTTTCAGTTTTTCAAAATCCCACAGATG
TGGCACGGAGCAACCCCAAGTCACCACAAAAACCTATCGTTAGAGTCTTCCTGCCCAACAAACAGAGGAC
AGTGGTACCTGCAAGGTGTGGAGTTACAGTCCGAGACAGTCTAAAGAAAGCACTGATGATGAGAGGTCTA
ATCCCAGAGTGCTGTGCTGTTTACAGAATTCAGGATGGAGAGAAGAAACCAATTGGTTGGGACACTGATA
TTTCCTGGCTTACTGGAGAAGAATTGCATGTGGAAGTGTTGGAGAATGTTCCACTTACAACACACAACTT
TGTACGAAAAACGTTTTTCACCTTAGCATTTTGTGACTTTTGTCGAAAGCTGCTTTTCCAGGGTTTCCGC
TGTCAAACATGTGGTTATAAATTTCACCAGCGTTGTAGTACAGAAGTTCCACTGATGTGTGTTAATTATG
ACCAACTTGATTTGCTGTTTGTCTCCAAGTTCTTTGAACACCACCCAATACCACAGGAAGAGGCGTCCTT
AGCAGAGACTGCCCTAACATCTGGATCATCCCCTTCCGCACCCGCCTCGGACTCTATTGGGCCCCAAATT
CTCACCAGTCCGTCTCCTTCAAAATCCATTCCAATTCCACAGCCCTTCCGACCAGCAGATGAAGATCATC
GAAATCAATTTGGGCAACGAGACCGATCCTCATCAGCTCCCAATGTGCATATAAACACAATAGAACCTGT
CAATATTGATGACTTGATTAGAGACCAAGGATTTCGTGGTGATGGAGGATCAACCACAGGTTTGTCTGCT
ACCCCCCCTGCCTCATTACCTGGCTCACTAACTAACGTGAAAGCCTTACAGAAATCTCCAGGACCTCAGC
GAGAAAGGAAGTCATCTTCATCCTCAGAAGACAGGAATCGAATGAAAACACTTGGTAGACGGGACTCGAG
TGATGATTGGGAGATTCCTGATGGGCAGATTACAGTGGGACAAAGAATTGGATCTGGATCATTTGGAACA
GTCTACAAGGGAAAGTGGCATGGTGATGTGGCAGTGAAAATGTTGAATGTGACAGCACCTACACCTCAGC
AGTTACAAGCCTTCAAAAATGAAGTAGGAGTACTCAGGAAAACACGACATGTGAATATCCTACTCTTCAT
GGGCTATTCCACAAAGCCACAACTGGCTATTGTTACCCAGTGGTGTGAGGGCTCCAGCTTGTATCACCAT
CTCCATATCATTGAGACCAAATTTGAGATGATCAAACTTATAGATATTGCACGACAGACTGCACAGGGCA
TGGATTACTTACACGCCAAGTCAATCATCCACAGAGACCTCAAGAGTAATAATATATTTCTTCATGAAGA
CCTCACAGTAAAAATAGGTGATTTTGGTCTAGCTACAAAGAAATCTCGATGGAGTGGGTCCCATCAGTTT
GAACAGTTGTCTGGATCCATTTTGTGGATGGCACCAGAAGTCATCAGAATGCAAGATAAAAATCCATACA
GCTTTCAGTCAGATGTATATGCATTTGGAATTGTTCTGTATGAATTGATGACTGGACAGTTACCTTATTC
AAACATCAACAACAGGGACCAGATAATTTTTATGGTGGGACGAGGATACCTGTCTCCAGATCTCAGTAAG
GTACGGAGTAACTGTCCAAAAGCCATGAAGAGATTAATGGCAGAGTGCCTCAAAAAGAAAAGAGATGAGA
GACCACTCTTTCCCCAAATTCTCGCCTCTATTGAGCTGCTGGCCCGCTCATTGCCAAAAATTCACCGCAG
TGCATCAGAACCCTCCTTGAATCGGGCTGGTTTCCAAACAGAGGATTTTAGTCTATATGCTTGTGCTTCT
CCAAAAACACCCATCCAGGCAGGGGGATATGGTGCGTTTCCTGTCCACTCTAGAGGATCCCGGGCTGACT
ACAAAGACCATGACGGTGATTATAAAGATCATGACATCGACTACAAGGATGACGATGACAAGTAGTGATC
CCGGGTGGCATCCCTGTGACCCCTCCCCAGTGCCTCTCCTGGCCCTGGAAGTTGCCACTCCAGTGCCCAC
CAGCCTTGTCCTAATAAAATTAAGTTGCATCATTTTGTCTGACTAGGTGTCCTTCTATAATATTATGGGG
TGGAGGGGGGTGGTATGGAGCAAGGGGCAAGTTGGGAAGACAACCTGTAGGGCCTGCGGGGTCTATTGGG
AACCAAGCTGGAGTGCAGTGGCACAATCTTGGCTCACTGCAATCTCCGCCTCCTGGGTTCAAGCGATTCT
CCTGCCTCAGCCTCCCGAGTTGTTGGGATTCCAGGCATGCATGACCAGGCTCAGCTAATTTTTGTTTTTT
TGGTAGAGACGGGGTTTCACCATATTGGCCAGGCTGGTCTCCAACTCCTAATCTCAGGTGATCTACCCAC
CTTGGCCTCCCAAATTGCTGGGATTACAGGCGTGAACCACTGCTCCCTTCCCTGTCCTTCTGATTTTAAA
ATAACTATACCAGCAGGAGGACGTCCAGACACAGCATAGGCTACCTGGCCATGCCCAACCGGTGGGACAT
TTGAGTTGCTTGCTTGGCACTGTCCTCTCATGCGTTGGGTCCACTCAGTAGATGCCTGTTGAATTGGGTA
CGCGGCCAGCTTGGCTGTGGAATGTGTGTCAGTTAGGGTGTGGAAAGTCCCCAGGCTCCCCAGCAGGCAG
AAGTATGCAAAGCATGCATCTCAATTAGTCAGCAACCAGGTGTGGAAAGTCCCCAGGCTCCCCAGCAGGC
AGAAGTATGCAAAGCATGCATCTCAATTAGTCAGCAACCATAGTCCCGCCCCTAACTCCGCCCATCCCGC
CCCTAACTCCGCCCAGTTCCGCCCATTCTCCGCCCCATGGCTGACTAATTTTTTTTATTTATGCAGAGGC
CGAGGCCGCCTCGGCCTCTGAGCTATTCCAGAAGTAGTGAGGAGGCTTTTTTGGAGGAATTGATCAGCTT
GGGATCTGATCAAGAGACAGGATGAGGATCGTTTCGCATGATTGAACAAGATGGATTGCACGCAGGTTCT
CCGGCCGCTTGGGTGGAGAGGCTATTCGGCTATGACTGGGCACAACAGACAATCGGCTGCTCTGATGCCG
CCGTGTTCCGGCTGTCAGCGCAGGGGCGCCCGGTTCTTTTTGTCAAGACCGACCTGTCCGGTGCCCTGAA
TGAACTGCAGGACGAGGCAGCGCGGCTATCGTGGCTGGCCACGACGGGCGTTCCTTGCGCAGCTGTGCTC
GACGTTGTCACTGAAGCGGGAAGGGACTGGCTGCTATTGGGCGAAGTGCCGGGGCAGGATCTCCTGTCAT
CTCACCTTGCTCCTGCCGAGAAAGTATCCATCATGGCTGATGCAATGCGGCGGCTGCATACGCTTGATCC
GGCTACCTGCCCATTCGACCACCAAGCGAAACATCGCATCGAGCGAGCACGTACTCGGATGGAAGCCGGT
CTTGTCGATCAGGATGATCTGGACGAAGAGCATCAGGGGCTCGCGCCAGCCGAACTGTTCGCCAGGCTCA
AGGCGCGCATGCCCGACGGCGAGGATCTCGTCGTGACCCATGGCGATGCCTGCTTGCCGAATATCATGGT
GGAAAATGGCCGCTTTTCTGGATTCATCGACTGTGGCCGGCTGGGTGTGGCGGACCGCTATCAGGACATA
GCGTTGGCTACCCGTGATATTGCTGAAGAGCTTGGCGGCGAATGGGCTGACCGCTTCCTCGTGCTTTACG
GTATCGCCGCTCCCGATTCGCAGCGCATCGCCTTCTATCGCCTTCTTGACGAGTTCTTCTGAGCGGGACT
CTGGGGTTCGAAATGACCGACCAAGCGACGCCCAACCTGCCATCACGAGATTTCGATTCCACCGCCGCCT
TCTATGAAAGGTTGGGCTTCGGAATCGTTTTCCGGGACGCCGGCTGGATGATCCTCCAGCGCGGGGATCT
CATGCTGGAGTTCTTCGCCCACCCCGGGCTCGATCCCCTCGCGAGTTGGTTCAGCTGCTGCCTGAGGCTG
GACGACCTCGCGGAGTTCTACCGGCAGTGCAAATCCGTCGGCATCCAGGAAACCAGCAGCGGCTATCCGC
GCATCCATGCCCCCGAACTGCAGGAGTGGGGAGGCACGATGGCCGCTTTGGTCGACCCGGACGGGACGCT
CCTGCGCCTGATACAGAACGAATTGCTTGCAGGCATCTCATGAGTGTGTCTTCCCGTTTTCCGCCTGAGG
TCACTGCGTGGATGGAGCGCTGGCGCCTGCTGCGCGACGGCGAGCTGCTCACCACCCACTCGCCAAGCTG
GAACCGTAAAAAGGCCGCGTTGCTGGCGTTTTTCCATAGGCTCCGCCCCCCTGACGAGCATCACAAAAAT
CGACGCTCAAGTCAGAGGTGGCGAAACCCGACAGGACTATAAAGATACCAGGCGTTTCCCCCTGGAAGCT
CCCTCGTGCGCTCTCCTGTTCCGACCCTGCCGCTTACCGGATACCTGTCCGCCTTTCTCCCTTCGGGAAG
CGTGGCGCTTTCTCATAGCTCACGCTGTAGGTATCTCAGTTCGGTGTAGGTCGTTCGCTCCAAGCTGGGC
TGTGTGCACGAACCCCCCGTTCAGCCCGACCGCTGCGCCTTATCCGGTAACTATCGTCTTGAGTCCAACC
CGGTAAGACACGACTTATCGCCACTGGCAGCAGCCACTGGTAACAGGATTAGCAGAGCGAGGTATGTAGG
CGGTGCTACAGAGTTCTTGAAGTGGTGGCCTAACTACGGCTACACTAGAAGAACAGTATTTGGTATCTGC
GCTCTGCTGAAGCCAGTTACCTTCGGAAAAAGAGTTGGTAGCTCTTGATCCGGCAAACAAACCACCGCTG
GTAGCGGTGGTTTTTTTGTTTGCAAGCAGCAGATTACGCGCAGAAAAAAAGGATCTCAAGAAGATCCTTT
GATCTTTTCTACGGGGTCTGACGCTCAGTGGAACGAAAACTCACGTTAAGGGATTTTGGTCATGAGATTA
TCAAAAAGGATCTTCACCTAGATCCTTTTAAATTAAAAATGAAGTTTTAAATCAATCTAAAGTATATATG
AGTAAACTTGGTCTGACAGTTACCAATGCTTAATCAGTGAGGCACCTATCTCAGCGATCTGTCTATTTCG
TTCATCCATAGTTGCCTGACTCCCCGTCGTGTAGATAACTACGATACGGGAGGGCTTACCATCTGGCCCC
AGTGCTGCAATGATACCGCGAGACCCACGCTCACCGGCTCCAGATTTATCAGCAATAAACCAGCCAGCCG
GAAGGGCCGAGCGCAGAAGTGGTCCTGCAACTTTATCCGCCTCCATCCAGTCTATTAATTGTTGCCGGGA
AGCTAGAGTAAGTAGTTCGCCAGTTAATAGTTTGCGCAACGTTGTTGCCATTGCTACAGGCATCGTGGTG
TCACGCTCGTCGTTTGGTATGGCTTCATTCAGCTCCGGTTCCCAACGATCAAGGCGAGTTACATGATCCC
CCATGTTGTGCAAAAAAGCGGTTAGCTCCTTCGGTCCTCCGATCGTTGTCAGAAGTAAGTTGGCCGCAGT
GTTATCACTCATGGTTATGGCAGCACTGCATAATTCTCTTACTGTCATGCCATCCGTAAGATGCTTTTCT
GTGACTGGTGAGTACTCAACCAAGTCATTCTGAGAATAGTGTATGCGGCGACCGAGTTGCTCTTGCCCGG
CGTCAATACGGGATAATACCGCGCCACATAGCAGAACTTTAAAAGTGCTCATCATTGGAAAACGTTCTTC
GGGGCGAAAACTCTCAAGGATCTTACCGCTGTTGAGATCCAGTTCGATGTAACCCACTCGTGCACCCAAC
TGATCTTCAGCATCTTTTACTTTCACCAGCGTTTCTGGGTGAGCAAAAACAGGAAGGCAAAATGCCGCAA
AAAAGGGAATAAGGGCGACACGGAAATGTTGAATACTCATACTCTTCCTTTTTCAATATTATTGAAGCAT
TTATCAGGGTTATTGTCTCATGAGCGGATACATATTTGAATGTATTTAGAAAAATAAACAAATAGGGGTT
CCGCGCACATTTCCCCGAAAAGTGCCACCTG
[124 nt withheld, positions 7102-7225]
C
[91 nt withheld, positions 7227-7317]
A
[49 nt withheld, positions 7319-7367]
CCTTTGACGTTGGAGTCCACGTTCTTT
[37 nt withheld, positions 7395-7431]
ACCCTATCTCGGTCTATTCTTTTGATTTATAAGGGATTTTGCCGATTTCGGCCTATTGGTTAAAAAATGA
GCTGATTTAACAAAAATTTAACGCGAATTTTAACAAAATATTAACGCTTACAATTTCCATTCGCCATTCA
GGCTGCGCAACTGTTGGGAAGGGCGATCGGTGCGGGCCTCTTCGCTATTACGCCAGCTGGCGAAAGGGGG
ATGTGCTGCAAGGCGATTAAGTTGGGTAACGCCAGGGTTTTCCCAGTCACGACGTTGTAAAACGACGGCC
AGTGCCAAGCTGATCTATACATTGAATCAATATTGGCAATTAGCCATATTAGTCATTGGTTATATAGCAT
AAATCAATATTGGCTATTGGCCATTGCATACGTTGTATCTATATCATAATATGTACATTTATATTGGCTC
ATGTCCAATATGACCGCCATGTT
Features (pLannotate 1.2.2; 13 found; start..end, strand, type, name):
      1..380     +  enhancer       CMV enhancer: human cytomegalovirus immediate early enhancer
    382..581     +  promoter       CMV promoter: human cytomegalovirus (CMV) immediate early promoter
    621..2918    +  CDS            BRAF: BRAF_HUMAN - Also known as BRAF1, RAFB1. Experimental evidence at protein level: Swiss-Prot protein existence level 1. Protein kinase involved in the transduction of mitogenic signals from the cell membrane to the nucleus (Probable). Phosphorylates MAP2K1, and thereby activates the MAP kinase signal transduction pathway (PubMed:21441910, PubMed:29433126). May play a role in the postsynaptic responses of hippocampal neurons (PubMed:1508179). From Homo sapiens (Human).
   2937..3002    +  CDS            3xFLAG: three tandem FLAG® epitope tags, followed by an enterokinase cleavage site
   3013..3635    +  polyA_signal   hGH poly(A) signal: human growth hormone polyadenylation signal
   3677..3974    +  promoter       SV40 promoter: SV40 enhancer and early promoter
   4028..4819    +  CDS            neo: KKA2_KLEPN - Also known as kan, nptII. Experimental evidence at protein level: Swiss-Prot protein existence level 1. Resistance to kanamycin, neomycin, paromomycin, ribostamycin, butirosin and gentamicin B. From Klebsiella pneumoniae.
   4843..5220    +  CDS            ble: BLE_KLEPN - Experimental evidence at protein level: Swiss-Prot protein existence level 1. Binding protein with a strong affinity to the bleomycin family of antibiotics. Binds to CL990; an antimitotic-antibiotic compound. From Klebsiella pneumoniae.
   5351..5939    -  rep_origin     ori: high-copy-number ColE1/pMB1/pBR322/pUC origin of replication
   6110..6970    -  CDS            AmpR: β-lactamase; bla; confers resistance to ampicillin, carbenicillin, and related antibiotics
   6971..7075    -  promoter       AmpR promoter: bla
   7102..7530    +  rep_origin     f1 ori (sequence partly withheld): f1 bacteriophage origin of replication; arrow indicates direction of (+) strand synthesis
   7561..7715    -  CDS            lacZα (fragment): LacZα fragment of β-galactosidase; lacZ fragment
