[The description below was written by a language model from this plasmid's Addgene catalogue record and pLannotate feature annotations shown in this document.]
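Description:
p3xFLAG CMV14 / BRAF-V600K is a mammalian expression plasmid built on the commercial p3xFLAG-CMV-14 backbone and carrying human BRAF with the V600K substitution, a mutation at the kinase's well-known activation-segment hotspot. The roughly 2.3 kb BRAF coding sequence sits directly downstream of the human cytomegalovirus immediate early enhancer and promoter. It is followed by the backbone-encoded 3xFLAG epitope, so the kinase is expected to be produced with a C-terminal triple FLAG tag for detection or immunoprecipitation with anti-FLAG antibodies. Transcripts are terminated by the human growth hormone polyadenylation signal. The restriction sites used for cloning are not recorded.

A second cassette driven by the SV40 enhancer/early promoter expresses the neomycin phosphotransferase gene, allowing G418 selection of stably transfected mammalian cells. The annotation also detects an adjacent bleomycin-binding protein (ble) reading frame, which the catalogue entry does not list as a marker. In bacteria the plasmid is maintained through a high-copy ColE1/pUC-type origin and selected with ampicillin via the β-lactamase gene and its own promoter. An f1 phage origin and a residual lacZα fragment are also present from the backbone. The sequenced record is 7,874 nt, somewhat shorter than the sum of the listed backbone and insert sizes, and the record does not explain the difference.

The construct is intended for transient or stable expression of FLAG-tagged mutant BRAF in mammalian cells. It was deposited alongside work on BRAF mutations in lung cancer and their sensitivity to combined trametinib and dabrafenib treatment. It would suit comparisons of MAP kinase pathway signalling and inhibitor response between BRAF variants.
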