Addgene plasmid #131720: p3xFLAG CMV14 / BRAF-V600K
Purpose: Mammalian Expression of Flag tagged BRAF
Depositing lab: Jacques De Grève. Depositing organization: Vrije Universiteit Brussel. Publication: Non-V600 BRAF mutations recurrently found in lung cancer predict sensitivity to the combination of Trametinib and Dabrafenib. Noeparast A, Teugels E, Giron P, Verschelden G, De Brakeleer S, Decoster L, De Greve J. Oncotarget. 2016 Aug 26;8(36):60094-60108. doi: 10.18632/oncotarget.11635. eCollection 2017 Sep 1. PubMed 28947956.
Backbone
  Vector backbone: p3xFLAG-CMV-14
  Backbone manufacturer: Sigma-Aldrich
  Backbone size w/o insert (bp): 6310
  Vector type: Mammalian Expression
  Selectable markers: Neomycin (select with G418)
Growth in bacteria
  Bacterial resistance: Ampicillin, 100 μg/mL
  Growth temperature: 37°C
  Growth strain: DH5alpha
  Copy number: Unknown
Gene/Insert
  Gene/Insert name: BRAF (alt names: B-RAF; ENSG00000157764)
  Species: H. sapiens (human)
  Insert size (bp): 2301
  Mutation: V600K
  Entrez Gene: BRAF (a.k.a. B-RAF1, B-raf, BRAF-1, BRAF1, NS7, RAFB1)
  Promoter: CMV
  Tag / fusion protein: 3xFLAG (C terminal on backbone)
  Cloning method: Restriction Enzyme; 5′ cloning site Unknown (unknown if destroyed); 3′ cloning site Unknown (unknown if destroyed)
Terms and licenses: Academic/Nonprofit Terms; Industry Terms: Not Available to Industry
Depositor comments: Please also see https://www.ncbi.nlm.nih.gov/pubmed/29662630.
How to cite: p3xFLAG CMV14 / BRAF-V600K was a gift from Jacques De Grève (Addgene plasmid # 131720 ; http://n2t.net/addgene:131720 ; RRID:Addgene_131720)
